>Addgene plasmid #127564 | pCRISPaint-T2A-Gal4DBD-3xP3-RFP | addgene full sequence | sequence record 248029 | Addgene NGS Result
TGCTGCAAGGCGATTAAGTTGGGTAACGCCAGGGTTTTCCCAGTCACGACGTTGTAAAACGACGGCCAGT
GAGCGCGCGTAATACGACTCACTATAGGGCGAATTGGGTACAAGCTTCACGACCTGAGGCGCGCCGGGCC
AGTACCCAAAAAGCGGGGGGTCCGGTGGAAGCGGAGGTAGCGCGGCCGCCGAGGGCCGCGGCAGCCTGCT
GACCTGCGGCGATGTGGAGGAGAACCCCGGGCCCGCTAGCATGCTGGAGATCCGCGCCGCCTTCCTGCGC
CAGCGCAACACCGCCCTGCGCACCGAGGTGGCCGAGCTGGAGCAGGAGGTGCAGCGCCTGGAGAACGAGG
TGAGCCAGTACGAGACCCGCTACGGCCCCCTGGGCGGCGGCAAGGCTAGCGGAGGAGGTGGTGGAGGTGG
AGGTGGAGGTACTAGTATGAAGCTGCTGAGTAGTATTGAACAAGCGTGTGACATATGCCGACTTAAGAAG
CTGAAGTGCAGCAAGGAAAAGCCGAAGTGCGCCAAATGTCTTAAGAACAATTGGGAGTGCCGGTACTCGC
CAAAGACGAAGCGAAGCCCTTTGACACGCGCTCATTTGACTGAAGTGGAGAGTCGCCTGGAGCGCCTTGA
GCAGTTGTTCCTCCTCATTTTTCCCCGTGAAGACCTCGACATGATACTGAAGATGGATAGTCTCCAAGAT
ATTAAGGCCCTGCTCACTGGCCTGTTTGTTCAGGATAACGTCAACAAGGATGCCGTGACGGACCGCCTTG
CCTCGGTGGAGACAGATATGCCACTTACCTTGCGGCAGCATCGCATCTCGGCTACCAGCAGTAGTGAAGA
AAGTTCCAATAAGGGTCAACGGCAACTGACGGTATCGTAAGGTACCTCTAGAGGATCTTTGTGAAGGAAC
CTTACTTCTGTGGTGTGACATAATTGGACAAACTACCTACAGAGATTTAAAGCTCTAAGGTAAATATAAA
ATTTTTAAGTGTATAATGTGTTAAACTACTGATTCTAATTGTTTGTGTATTTTAGATTCCAACCTATGGA
ACTGATGAATGGGAGCAGTGGTGGAATGCCTTTAATGAGGAAAACCTGTTTTGCTCAGAAGAAATGCCAT
CTAGTGATGATGAGGCTACTGCTGACTCTCAACATTCTACTCCTCCAAAAAAGAAGAGAAAGGTAGAAGA
CCCCAAGGACTTTCCTTCAGAATTGCTAAGTTTTTTGAGTCATGCTGTGTTTAGTAATAGAACTCTTGCT
TGCTTTGCTATTTACACCACAAAGGAAAAAGCTGCACTGCTATACAAGAAAATTATGGAAAAATATTTGA
TGTATAGTGCCTTGACTAGAGATCATAATCAGCCATACCACATTTGTAGAGGTTTTACTTGCTTTAAAAA
ACCTCCCACACCTCCCCCTGAACCTGAAACATAAAATGAATGCAATTGTTGTTGTTAACTTGTTTATTGC
AGCTTATAATGGTTACAAATAAAGCAATAGCATCACAAATTTCACAAATAAAGCATTTTTTTCACTGCAT
TCTAGTTGTGGTTTGTCCAAACTCATCAATGTATCTTAATAACTTCGTATAATGTATGCTATACGAAGTT
ATCGTACGGGATCTAATTCAATTAGAGACTAATTCAATTAGAGCTAATTCAATTAGGATCCAAGCTTATC
GATTTCGAACCCTCGACCGCCGGAGTATAAATAGAGGCGCTTCGTCTACGGAGCGACAATTCAATTCAAA
CAAGCAAAGTGAACACGTCGCTAAGCGAAAGCTAAGCAAATAAACAAGCGCAGCTGAACAAGCTAAACAA
TCGGCTCGAAGCCGGTCGCCACCATGGCCTCCTCCGAGGACGTCATCAAGGAGTTCATGCGCTTCAAGGT
GCGCATGGAGGGCTCCGTGAACGGCCACGAGTTCGAGATCGAGGGCGAGGGCGAGGGCCGCCCCTACGAG
GGCACCCAGACCGCCAAGCTGAAGGTGACCAAGGGCGGCCCCCTGCCCTTCGCCTGGGACATCCTGTCCC
CCCAGTTCCAGTACGGCTCCAAGGTGTACGTGAAGCACCCCGCCGACATCCCCGACTACAAGAAGCTGTC
CTTCCCCGAGGGCTTCAAGTGGGAGCGCGTGATGAACTTCGAGGACGGCGGCGTGGTGACCGTGACCCAG
GACTCCTCCCTCCAGGACGGCTCCTTCATCTACAAGGTGAAGTTCATCGGCGTGAACTTCCCCTCCGACG
GCCCCGTAATGCAGAAGAAGACTATGGGCTGGGAGGCGTCCACCGAGCGCCTGTACCCCCGCGACGGCGT
GCTGAAGGGCGAGATCCACAAGGCCCTGAAGCTGAAGGACGGCGGCCACTACCTGGTGGAGTTCAAGTCC
ATCTACATGGCCAAGAAGCCCGTGCAGCTGCCCGGCTACTACTACGTGGACTCCAAGCTGGACATCACCT
CCCACAACGAGGACTACACCATCGTGGAGCAGTACGAGCGCGCCGAGGGCCGCCACCACCTGTTCCTGTA
GGGGCCGCGACTCTAGATCATAATCAGCCATACCACATTTGTAGAGGTTTTACTTGCTTTAAAAAACCTC
CCACACCTCCCCCTGAACCTGAAACATAAAATGAATGCAATTGTTGTTGTTAACTTGTTTATTGCAGCTT
ATAATGGTTACAAATAAAGCAATAGCATCACAAATTTCACAAATAAAGCATTTTTTTCACTGCATTCTAG
TTGTGGTTTGTCCAAACTCATCAATGTATCTTAACCGTCTGTAAGCAGCGAAGGCCCATACGATAACTTC
GTATAATGTATGCTATACGAAGTTATGAGCTCCAGCTTTTGTTCCCTTTAGTGAGGGTTAATTGCGCGCT
TGGCGTAATCATGGTCATAGCTGTTTCCTGTGTGAAATTGTTATCCGCTCACAATTCCACACAACATACG
AGCCGGAAGCATAAAGTGTAAAGCCTGGGGTGCCTAATGAGTGAGCTAACTCACATTAATTGCGTTGCGC
TCACTGCCCGCTTTCCAGTCGGGAAACCTGTCGTGCCAGCTGCATTAATGAATCGGCCAACGCGCGGGGA
GAGGCGGTTTGCGTATTGGGCGCTCTTCCGCTTCCTCGCTCACTGACTCGCTGCGCTCGGTCGTTCGGCT
GCGGCGAGCGGTATCAGCTCACTCAAAGGCGGTAATACGGTTATCCACAGAATCAGGGGATAACGCAGGA
AAGAACATGTGAGCAAAAGGCCAGCAAAAGGCCAGGAACCGTAAAAAGGCCGCGTTGCTGGCGTTTTTCC
ATAGGCTCCGCCCCCCTGACGAGCATCACAAAAATCGACGCTCAAGTCAGAGGTGGCGAAACCCGACAGG
ACTATAAAGATACCAGGCGTTTCCCCCTGGAAGCTCCCTCGTGCGCTCTCCTGTTCCGACCCTGCCGCTT
ACCGGATACCTGTCCGCCTTTCTCCCTTCGGGAAGCGTGGCGCTTTCTCATAGCTCACGCTGTAGGTATC
TCAGTTCGGTGTAGGTCGTTCGCTCCAAGCTGGGCTGTGTGCACGAACCCCCCGTTCAGCCCGACCGCTG
CGCCTTATCCGGTAACTATCGTCTTGAGTCCAACCCGGTAAGACACGACTTATCGCCACTGGCAGCAGCC
ACTGGTAACAGGATTAGCAGAGCGAGGTATGTAGGCGGTGCTACAGAGTTCTTGAAGTGGTGGCCTAACT
ACGGCTACACTAGAAGAACAGTATTTGGTATCTGCGCTCTGCTGAAGCCAGTTACCTTCGGAAAAAGAGT
TGGTAGCTCTTGATCCGGCAAACAAACCACCGCTGGTAGCGGTGGTTTTTTTGTTTGCAAGCAGCAGATT
ACGCGCAGAAAAAAAGGATCTCAAGAAGATCCTTTGATCTTTTCTACGGGGTCTGACGCTCAGTGGAACG
AAAACTCACGTTAAGGGATTTTGGTCATGAGATTATCAAAAAGGATCTTCACCTAGATCCTTTTAAATTA
AAAATGAAGTTTTAAATCAATCTAAAGTATATATGAGTAAACTTGGTCTGACAGTTACCAATGCTTAATC
AGTGAGGCACCTATCTCAGCGATCTGTCTATTTCGTTCATCCATAGTTGCCTGACTCCCCGTCGTGTAGA
TAACTACGATACGGGAGGGCTTACCATCTGGCCCCAGTGCTGCAATGATACCGCGAGACCCACGCTCACC
GGCTCCAGATTTATCAGCAATAAACCAGCCAGCCGGAAGGGCCGAGCGCAGAAGTGGTCCTGCAACTTTA
TCCGCCTCCATCCAGTCTATTAATTGTTGCCGGGAAGCTAGAGTAAGTAGTTCGCCAGTTAATAGTTTGC
GCAACGTTGTTGCCATTGCTACAGGCATCGTGGTGTCACGCTCGTCGTTTGGTATGGCTTCATTCAGCTC
CGGTTCCCAACGATCAAGGCGAGTTACATGATCCCCCATGTTGTGCAAAAAAGCGGTTAGCTCCTTCGGT
CCTCCGATCGTTGTCAGAAGTAAGTTGGCCGCAGTGTTATCACTCATGGTTATGGCAGCACTGCATAATT
CTCTTACTGTCATGCCATCCGTAAGATGCTTTTCTGTGACTGGTGAGTACTCAACCAAGTCATTCTGAGA
ATAGTGTATGCGGCGACCGAGTTGCTCTTGCCCGGCGTCAATACGGGATAATACCGCGCCACATAGCAGA
ACTTTAAAAGTGCTCATCATTGGAAAACGTTCTTCGGGGCGAAAACTCTCAAGGATCTTACCGCTGTTGA
GATCCAGTTCGATGTAACCCACTCGTGCACCCAACTGATCTTCAGCATCTTTTACTTTCACCAGCGTTTC
TGGGTGAGCAAAAACAGGAAGGCAAAATGCCGCAAAAAAGGGAATAAGGGCGACACGGAAATGTTGAATA
CTCATACTCTTCCTTTTTCAATATTATTGAAGCATTTATCAGGGTTATTGTCTCATGAGCGGATACATAT
TTGAATGTATTTAGAAAAATAAACAAATAGGGGTTCCGCGCACATTTCCCCGAAAAGTGCCACCTG
[124 nt withheld, positions 5037-5160]
C
[91 nt withheld, positions 5162-5252]
A
[49 nt withheld, positions 5254-5302]
CCTTTGACGTTGGAGTCCACGTTCTTT
[37 nt withheld, positions 5330-5366]
ACCCTATCTCGGTCTATTCTTTTGATTTATAAGGGATTTTGCCGATTTCGGCCTATTGGTTAAAAAAATG
AGCTGATTTAACAAAAATTTAACGCGAATTTTAACAAAATATTAACGCTTACAATTTCCATTCGCCATTC
AGGCTGCGCAACTGTTGGGAAGGGCGATCGGTGCGGGCCTCTTCGCTATTACGCCAGCTGGCGAAAGGGG
GATG
Features (pLannotate 1.2.2; 24 found; start..end, strand, type, name):
     80..98      +  promoter       T7 promoter: promoter for bacteriophage T7 RNA polymerase
    437..877     +  CDS            GAL4 (fragment): GAL4_YEAST - Experimental evidence at protein level: Swiss-Prot protein existence level 1. This protein is a positive regulator for the gene expression of the galactose-induced genes such as GAL1, GAL2, GAL7, GAL10, and MEL1 which code for the enzymes used to convert galactose to glucose. It recognizes a 17 base pair sequence in (5'-CGGRNNRCYNYNCNCCG-3') the upstream activating sequence (UAS-G) of these genes. From Saccharomyces cerevisiae (strain ATCC 204508 / S288c) (Baker's yeast).
    894..968     +  CDS            small t antigen (fragment): SV40 (simian virus 40) small t antigen
    970..1035    +  intron         small t intron: SV40 (simian virus 40) small t antigen intron
   1165..1185    +  CDS            SV40 NLS: nuclear localization signal of SV40 (simian virus 40) large T antigen
   1192..1326    +  CDS            LT_POVHA (fragment): Protein inferred from homology: Swiss-Prot protein existence level 3. Isoform large T antigen is a key early protein essential for both driving viral replication and inducing cellular transformation. Plays a role in viral genome replication by driving entry of quiescent cells into the cell cycle and by autoregulating the synthesis of viral early mRNA. Displays highly oncogenic activities by corrupting the host cellular checkpoint mechanisms that guard cell division and the transcription, replication, and repair of DNA. Participates in the modulation of cellular gene expression preceeding viral
   1351..1434    +  CDS            large T antigen (fragment): large T antigen from SV40 (simian virus 40)
   1457..1578    +  polyA_signal   SV40 poly(A) signal: SV40 polyadenylation signal
   1579..1612    -  protein_bind   loxP: Cre-mediated recombination occurs in the 8-bp core sequence (GCATACAT). Cre recombinase
   1700..1822    +  promoter       hsp70 promoter (fragment): Drosophila melanogaster hsp70Bb promoter
   1844..2518    +  CDS            DsRed-Express: DsRed-Express is a basic (constitutively fluorescent) orange fluorescent protein published in 2002, derived from Discosoma sp.. It is reported to be a rapidly-maturing tetramer with low acid sensitivity.
   2536..2619    +  CDS            large T antigen (fragment): large T antigen from SV40 (simian virus 40)
   2642..2763    +  polyA_signal   SV40 poly(A) signal: SV40 polyadenylation signal
   2793..2826    -  protein_bind   loxP: Cre-mediated recombination occurs in the 8-bp core sequence (GCATACAT). Cre recombinase
   2845..2863    -  promoter       T3 promoter: promoter for bacteriophage T3 RNA polymerase
   2908..2924    -  protein_bind   lac operator: The lac repressor binds to the lac operator to inhibit transcription in E. coli. This inhibition can be relieved by adding lactose or isopropyl-β-D-thiogalactopyranoside (IPTG). lac repressor encoded by lacI
   2932..2962    -  promoter       lac promoter: promoter for the E. coli lac operon
   2977..2998    -  protein_bind   CAP binding site: CAP binding activates transcription in the presence of cAMP. E. coli catabolite activator protein
   3011..3103    -  CDS            lacI (fragment): lac repressor; lacI; The lac repressor binds to the lac operator to inhibit transcription in E. coli. This inhibition can be relieved by adding lactose or isopropyl-β-D-thiogalactopyranoside (IPTG).
   3286..3874    -  rep_origin     ori: high-copy-number ColE1/pMB1/pBR322/pUC origin of replication
   4045..4905    -  CDS            AmpR: β-lactamase; bla; confers resistance to ampicillin, carbenicillin, and related antibiotics
   4906..5010    -  promoter       AmpR promoter: bla
   5037..5395    +  rep_origin     f1 ori (sequence partly withheld): f1 bacteriophage origin of replication; arrow indicates direction of (+) strand synthesis
   5497..72      -  CDS            lacZα (fragment) (across the origin): LacZα fragment of β-galactosidase; lacZ fragment
