[The description below was written by a language model from this plasmid's Addgene catalogue record and pLannotate feature annotations shown in this document.]
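Description:
pCRISPaint-T2A-Gal4DBD-3xP3-RFP is a 5.6 kb CRISPaint universal donor plasmid for homology-independent knock-in into gene exons in Drosophila. It was made by replacing the Gal4 segment of pCRISPaint-T2A-Gal4-3xP3-RFP (cut with NheI/KpnI) with a Gal4 DNA-binding-domain fragment by Gibson assembly. The bacterial backbone is a pBluescript-like cloning vector with a high-copy ColE1/pUC origin, an f1 origin, β-lactamase for ampicillin selection, lacZα/lac promoter remnants, and flanking T7 and T3 promoters.

The payload has no promoter of its own for the main coding unit. A T2A peptide (named in the record but not annotated in the feature table) precedes a fragment of yeast GAL4 corresponding to the DNA-binding domain. This is followed by an SV40 terminator region containing the small t intron, T-antigen fragments and the SV40 poly(A) signal. When the linearised donor is inserted in frame into a target exon, the endogenous gene's regulatory sequences drive transcription. T2A ribosomal skipping then releases Gal4DBD as a separate polypeptide, and the poly(A) signal is expected to truncate the host transcript. Gal4DBD alone lacks an activation domain, so it is suited to split-Gal4-type intersectional schemes with a separately supplied activation-domain partner, although the record does not spell out this use.

Downstream is the visible marker. The catalogue describes it as 3xP3-RFP, and the annotation shows a minimal hsp70 promoter fragment driving DsRed-Express with an SV40 poly(A). The 3xP3 binding sites themselves are not annotated. This marker gives red eye fluorescence for identifying insertion events. It is flanked by two loxP sites in the same orientation, which allows Cre-mediated removal of the marker after lines are established.
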