Addgene plasmid #127564: pCRISPaint-T2A-Gal4DBD-3xP3-RFP
Purpose: CRISPaint universal donor plasmid for gene exon insertion. Encodes T2A-Gal4DBD-SV40 and 3xP3-RFP visible eye marker.
Depositing lab: Norbert Perrimon. Depositing organization: Harvard Medical School. Publication: Gene Knock-Ins in Drosophila Using Homology-Independent Insertion of Universal Donor Plasmids. Bosch JA, Colbeth R, Zirin J, Perrimon N. Genetics. 2019 Nov 4. pii: genetics.119.302819. doi: 10.1534/genetics.119.302819. PubMed 31685521.
Backbone
  Vector backbone: pCRISPaint-T2A-Gal4-3xP3-RFP digested with NheI/KpnI
  Backbone manufacturer: Justin Bosch and Norbert Perrimon
  Vector type: Insect Expression, CRISPR
Growth in bacteria
  Bacterial resistance: Ampicillin, 100 μg/mL
  Growth temperature: 37°C
  Growth strain: DH5alpha
  Copy number: High Copy
Gene/Insert
  Gene/Insert name: Gal4DBD (alt name: T2A-Gal4DBD)
  Cloning method: Gibson Cloning
  Sequencing primers: 5′ GTAAAACGACGGCCAG; 3′ GGAAAGTCCTTGGGGTCTTC
Terms and licenses: Academic/Nonprofit Terms; Industry Terms: Not Available to Industry
How to cite: pCRISPaint-T2A-Gal4DBD-3xP3-RFP was a gift from Norbert Perrimon (Addgene plasmid # 127564 ; http://n2t.net/addgene:127564 ; RRID:Addgene_127564)
